Addgene plasmid #57197: PA-mCherry1-SiT-N-15
Purpose: Localization: Golgi TGN, Excitation: 400 / 504, Emission: 515 / 517
Depositing lab: Michael Davidson. Depositing organization: Florida State University, Tallahassee.
Backbone
  Vector backbone: PA-mCherry1-N1
  Backbone size w/o insert (bp): 4750
  Vector type: Mammalian Expression
  Selectable markers: Neomycin (select with G418)
Growth in bacteria
  Bacterial resistance: Kanamycin, 50 μg/mL
  Growth temperature: 37°C
  Growth strain: DH5alpha
  Copy number: High Copy
Gene/Insert
  Gene/Insert name: SiT (alt name: NM_173216.2)
  Species: H. sapiens (human)
  Mutation: aa 1-45 of SiT
  Entrez Gene: ST6GAL1 (a.k.a. CDw75, SIAT1, ST6GalI, ST6N)
  Promoter: CMV
  Tag / fusion protein: PA-mCherry1 (C terminal on backbone)
  Cloning method: Unknown
  Sequencing primers: 5′ CMV-F; 3′ SV40pA-R
Terms and licenses: Academic/Nonprofit Terms; Industry Terms: Not Available to Industry
Depositor comments: . Excitation = 400 / 504; Emission = 515 / 517
How to cite: PA-mCherry1-SiT-N-15 was a gift from Michael Davidson (Addgene plasmid # 57197 ; http://n2t.net/addgene:57197 ; RRID:Addgene_57197)
