[The description below was written by a language model from this plasmid's Addgene catalogue record and the feature table of its GenBank file.]
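Description:
PA-mCherry1-SiT-N-15 is a mammalian expression plasmid built on the PA-mCherry1-N1 backbone (about 4.75 kb without insert). It is propagated in E. coli as a high-copy plasmid under kanamycin selection, and it carries a neomycin resistance marker that allows G418 selection of transfected mammalian cells. The record does not list the origins of replication or the polyadenylation signal explicitly, although the SV40pA-R sequencing primer implies that an SV40 poly(A) region lies downstream of the expression cassette.

The payload is a short fragment of human ST6GAL1 (beta-galactoside alpha-2,6-sialyltransferase, here called SiT), limited to amino acids 1–45. It is expressed from the CMV promoter and fused in frame to PA-mCherry1 at its C terminus. This N-terminal portion of the sialyltransferase is widely used as a Golgi retention signal, and the record gives the intended localization as the Golgi/trans-Golgi network. PA-mCherry1 is a photoactivatable mCherry variant that stays essentially dark until it is switched on with violet light. Selected pools of Golgi-targeted protein can therefore be highlighted and followed over time, or used in single-molecule localization imaging. The catalogued excitation and emission values (400/504 and 515/517) are unusual for a red mCherry derivative and should be treated with caution.

The available GenBank record covers only an 850 bp portion of the plasmid. It annotates just a Kozak consensus for translation initiation and an mCherry reverse primer binding site, so the promoter, resistance genes and backbone elements described above come from the catalogue fields rather than from sequence annotation.
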