LOCUS       Exported 850 bp ds-DNA linear SYN 23-MAY-2021
DEFINITION  Localization: Golgi TGN, Excitation: 400 / 504, Emission: 515 / 517.
ACCESSION   .
VERSION     .
KEYWORDS    PA-mCherry1-SiT-N-15
SOURCE      synthetic DNA construct
  ORGANISM  synthetic DNA construct
REFERENCE   1 (bases 1 to 850)
  TITLE     Davidson Photoactivatable Fluorescent Proteins
REFERENCE   2 (bases 1 to 850)
  AUTHORS   .
  TITLE     Direct Submission
  JOURNAL   Exported May 23, 2021 from SnapGene Server 1.1.58
            http://www.snapgene.com
FEATURES             Location/Qualifiers
     source          1..850
                     /organism="synthetic DNA construct"
                     /mol_type="other DNA"
     regulatory      224..233
                     /regulatory_class="other"
                     /note="vertebrate consensus sequence for strong initiation
                     of translation (Kozak, 1987)"
     primer_bind     complement(375..393)
                     /label=mCherry-R
                     /note="mCherry, reverse primer"
ORIGIN
        1 accgtcagat ccgctagcgc taccggactc agatctcgag ctcgccacca tgattcacac
       61 caacctgaag aaaaagttca gctgctgcgt cctggtcttt cttctgtttg cagtcatctg
      121 tgtgtggaag gaaaagaaga aagggagtta ctatgattcc tttaaattgc aaaccaagga
      181 attcctgcag tcgacggtac cgcgggcccg ggatccaccg gtcgccacca tggtgagcaa
      241 gggcgaggag gataacatgg ccatcattaa ggagttcatg cgcttcaagg tgcacatgga
      301 ggggtccgtg aacggccacg tgttcgagat cgagggcgag ggcgagggcc gcccctacga
      361 gggcacccag accgccaagc tgaaggtgac caagggcggc cccctgccct tcacctggga
      421 catcctgagc cctcagttca tgtacggctc caatgcctac gtgaagcacc ccgccgacat
      481 ccccgactac tttaagctgt ccttccccga gggcttcaag tgggagcgcg tgatgaaatt
      541 cgaggacggc ggcgtggtga ccgtgaccca ggactcctcc ctgcaggacg gcgagttcat
      601 ctacaaggtg aagctgcgcg gcaccaactt cccctccgac ggccccgtga tgcagaagaa
      661 gaccatgggc tgggaggccc tctccgagcg gatgtacccc gaggacggcg ccctgaaggg
      721 cgaggtcaag cccagagtga agctgaagga cggcggccac tacgacgctg aggtcaagac
      781 cacctacaag gccaagaagc ccgtgcagct gcccggcgcc tacaacgtca accgcaagct
      841 ggacatcacc
//
