>Addgene plasmid #57197 | PA-mCherry1-SiT-N-15 | depositor partial sequence | sequence record 88341 | insert sequence
GATCCGCTAGCGCTACCGGACTCAGATCTCGAGCTCGCCACCATGATTCACACCAACCTGAAGAAAAAGT
TCAGCTGCTGCGTCCTGGTCTTTCTTCTGTTTGCAGTCATCTGTGTGTGGAAGGAAAAGAAGAAAGGGAG
TTACTATGATTCCTTTAAATTGCAAACCAAGGAATTCCTGCAGTCGACGGTACCGCGGGCCCGGGATCCA
CCGGTCGCCACCATGGTGAGCAAGGGCGAGGAGGATAACATGGCCATCATTAAGGAGTTCATGCGCTTCA
AGGTGCACATGGAGGGGTCCGTGAACGGCCACGTGTTCGAGATCGAGGGCGAGGGCGAGGGCCGCCCCTA
CGAGGGCACCCAGACCGCCAAGCTGAAGGTGACCAAGGGCGGCCCCCTGCCCTTCACCTGGGACATCCTG
AGCCCTCAGTTCATGTACGGCTCCAATGCCTACGTGAAGCACCCCGCCGACATCCCCGACTACTTTAAGC
TGTCCTTCCCCGAGGGCTTCAAGTGGGAGCGCGTGATGAAATTCGAGGACGGCGGCGTGGTGACCGTGAC
CCAGGACTCCTCCCTGCAGGACGGCGAGTTCATCTACAAGGTGAAGCTGCGCGGCACCAACTTCCCCTCC
GACGGCCCCGTGATGCAGAAGAAGACCATGGGCTGGGAGGCCCTCTCCGAGCGGATGTACCCCGAGGACG
GCGCCCTGAAGGGCGAGGTCAAGCCCAGAGTGAAGCTGAAGGACGGCGGCCACTACGACGCTGAGGTCAA
GACCACCTACAAGGCCAAGAAGCCCGTGCAGCTGCCCGGCGCCTACAACGTCAACCGCAAGCTGGACATC
ACCAGCCACAACGAGGACTACACCATCGTGGAGCAGTACGAGAGAGCCGAGGGCCGCCACTCCACCGGCG
GCATGGACGAGCTGTACAAGTAAGCGGCCGCGACTCTAGATCATAATCAGCCAT
